Addgene plasmid #122811: pAC10091_pLX-Hygro(1-200)-SspDnaB(N-S0)-IRES-TagBFP2
Purpose: Plasmid 91:Lentiviral vector encoding Hygro(1-200)-SspDnaB(N-S0)and TagBFP2
Depositing lab: Albert Cheng. Publication: Split Selectable Markers. Jillette N, Du M, Cheng AW. bioRxiv 452979 10.1101/452979.
Backbone
  Vector backbone: pAC10094_pLX-DEST-IRES-TagBFP2 (Addgene# 122814)
  Vector type: Mammalian Expression, Lentiviral
  Selectable markers: Hygro(1-200)-SspDnaB(N-S0)
Growth in bacteria
  Bacterial resistance: Ampicillin, 100 μg/mL
  Growth temperature: 30°C
  Growth strain: NEB Stable
  Copy number: Unknown
Gene/Insert
  Gene/Insert name: Hygro(1-200)-SspDnaB(N-S0)
  Species: Synthetic
  Cloning method: Gateway Cloning
  Sequencing primers: 5′ CMV-Forward; 3′ IRES-R
Terms and licenses: Academic/Nonprofit Terms; Industry Terms: Not Available to Industry
Depositor comments: Please visit https://www.biorxiv.org/content/10.1101/452979v2 for BioRxiv preprint.
How to cite: pAC10091_pLX-Hygro(1-200)-SspDnaB(N-S0)-IRES-TagBFP2 was a gift from Albert Cheng (Addgene plasmid # 122811)
