[The description below was written by a language model from this plasmid's Addgene catalogue record and pLannotate feature annotations shown in this document.]
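Description:
pAC10091_pLX-Hygro(1-200)-SspDnaB(N-S0)-IRES-TagBFP2 is a 9,564 bp third-generation-style, self-inactivating HIV-1 lentiviral expression vector built by Gateway cloning into the pLX-DEST-IRES-TagBFP2 destination backbone. It is propagated in E. coli through a high-copy ColE1/pUC origin with ampicillin resistance, and also carries an f1 origin and remnants of a lac/phagemid backbone. The viral genome is transcribed from an RSV promoter fused to a truncated 5' LTR. It contains the Ψ packaging signal with a partial gag sequence, the RRE for Rev-dependent export, a cPPT/CTS, a WPRE and a ΔU3 3' LTR, followed by an SV40 poly(A) signal and SV40 origin.

The payload, flanked by attB1 and attB2 sites, is a synthetic fusion of the N-terminal portion of hygromycin phosphotransferase (residues 1–200) to an N-terminal fragment of the Synechocystis sp. PCC 6803 (Ssp) DnaB intein. It is driven by the CMV enhancer/promoter. A V5 tag is annotated just after attB2, though the record does not say whether it is read in frame with the insert. An EMCV IRES then allows the same transcript to produce TagBFP2 as a blue fluorescent marker of transduced cells. An hPGK promoter is also annotated upstream of the cPPT, but the table assigns it no dedicated coding sequence.

The construct belongs to a split selectable marker system. On its own, the truncated hygromycin resistance fragment would not be expected to confer resistance. A functional enzyme should be reconstituted by intein-mediated protein trans-splicing only when a partner vector supplies the complementary C-terminal intein and marker fragment. A single antibiotic can then select for cells co-transduced with both vectors.
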