Features (pLannotate 1.2.2; 33 found; start..end, strand, type, name):
     65..368     +  enhancer       CMV enhancer: human cytomegalovirus immediate early enhancer
    369..572     +  promoter       CMV promoter: human cytomegalovirus (CMV) immediate early promoter
    595..619     +  protein_bind   attB1: mutant version of attB; recombination site for the Gateway® BP reaction BP Clonase™
    640..1240    +  CDS            HygR (fragment): aminoglycoside phosphotransferase from E. coli; aph(4)-Ia; confers resistance to hygromycin
   1237..1557    +  CDS            dnaB (fragment): DNAB_SYNY3 - Experimental evidence at protein level: Swiss-Prot protein existence level 1. Participates in initiation and elongation during chromosome replication; it exhibits DNA-dependent ATPase activity. From Synechocystis sp. (strain PCC 6803 / Kazusa).
   1576..1600    -  protein_bind   attB2: mutant version of attB; recombination site for the Gateway® BP reaction BP Clonase™
   1602..1643    +  CDS            V5 tag: epitope tag from simian virus 5
   1682..2251    +  misc_feature   IRES2: internal ribosome entry site (IRES) of the encephalomyocarditis virus (EMCV)
   2251..2952    +  CDS            TagBFP: monomeric blue fluorescent protein mammalian codon-optimized
   2976..3564    +  misc_feature   WPRE: woodchuck hepatitis virus posttranscriptional regulatory element
   3615..3634    +  misc_feature   cPPT/CTS (fragment): central polypurine tract and central termination sequence of HIV-1
   3636..3869    +  LTR            3' LTR (ΔU3): self-inactivating 3' long terminal repeat (LTR) from HIV-1
   3947..4068    +  polyA_signal   SV40 poly(A) signal: SV40 polyadenylation signal
   4108..4243    +  rep_origin     SV40 ori: SV40 origin of replication
   4264..4282    -  promoter       T7 promoter: promoter for bacteriophage T7 RNA polymerase
   4290..4445    +  CDS            lacZα (fragment): LacZα fragment of β-galactosidase; lacZ fragment
   4450..4878    +  rep_origin     f1 ori (sequence partly withheld): f1 bacteriophage origin of replication; arrow indicates direction of (+) strand synthesis
   4931..5035    +  promoter       AmpR promoter: bla
   5036..5896    +  CDS            AmpR: β-lactamase; bla; confers resistance to ampicillin, carbenicillin, and related antibiotics
   6067..6655    +  rep_origin     ori: high-copy-number ColE1/pMB1/pBR322/pUC origin of replication
   6838..6930    +  CDS            lacI (fragment): lac repressor; lacI; The lac repressor binds to the lac operator to inhibit transcription in E. coli. This inhibition can be relieved by adding lactose or isopropyl-β-D-thiogalactopyranoside (IPTG).
   6943..6964    +  protein_bind   CAP binding site: CAP binding activates transcription in the presence of cAMP. E. coli catabolite activator protein
   6979..7009    +  promoter       lac promoter: promoter for the E. coli lac operon
   7017..7033    +  protein_bind   lac operator: The lac repressor binds to the lac operator to inhibit transcription in E. coli. This inhibition can be relieved by adding lactose or isopropyl-β-D-thiogalactopyranoside (IPTG). lac repressor encoded by lacI
   7078..7096    +  promoter       T3 promoter: promoter for bacteriophage T3 RNA polymerase
   7124..7350    +  promoter       RSV promoter: Rous sarcoma virus enhancer/promoter
   7351..7531    +  LTR            5' LTR (truncated): truncated 5' long terminal repeat (LTR) from HIV-1
   7578..7703    +  misc_feature   HIV-1 Ψ: packaging signal of human immunodeficiency virus type 1
   7687..8050    +  CDS            HIV-1 gag (fragment): gag protein from human immunodeficiency virus 1; gag
   8196..8429    +  misc_feature   RRE: The Rev response element (RRE) of HIV-1 allows for Rev-dependent mRNA export from the nucleus to the cytoplasm.
   8806..8832    +  CDS            Rev (fragment): human immunodeficiency virus 1 (HIV-1) Rev protein; rev; enhances nuclear export of unspliced and incompletely spliced viral mRNAs
   8833..9333    +  promoter       hPGK promoter: human phosphoglycerate kinase 1 promoter
   9395..9512    +  misc_feature   cPPT/CTS: central polypurine tract and central termination sequence of HIV-1
>Addgene plasmid #122811 | pAC10091_pLX-Hygro(1-200)-SspDnaB(N-S0)-IRES-TagBFP2 | depositor full sequence | sequence record 234316 | pAC10091_pLX-Hygro(1-200)-SspDnaB(N-S0)-IRES-TagBFP2 sequence 9564 bps
CCCGGGGTTATTAATAGTAATCAATTACGGGGTCATTAGTTCATAGCCCATATATGGAGTTCCGCGTTAC
ATAACTTACGGTAAATGGCCCGCCTGGCTGACCGCCCAACGACCCCCGCCCATTGACGTCAATAATGACG
TATGTTCCCATAGTAACGCCAATAGGGACTTTCCATTGACGTCAATGGGTGGAGTATTTACGGTAAACTG
CCCACTTGGCAGTACATCAAGTGTATCATATGCCAAGTACGCCCCCTATTGACGTCAATGACGGTAAATG
GCCCGCCTGGCATTATGCCCAGTACATGACCTTATGGGACTTTCCTACTTGGCAGTACATCTACGTATTA
GTCATCGCTATTACCATGGTGATGCGGTTTTGGCAGTACATCAATGGGCGTGGATAGCGGTTTGACTCAC
GGGGATTTCCAAGTCTCCACCCCATTGACGTCAATGGGAGTTTGTTTTGGCACCAAAATCAACGGGACTT
TCCAAAATGTCGTAACAACTCCGCCCCATTGACGCAAATGGGCGGTAGGCGTGTACGGTGGGAGGTCTAT
ATAAGCAGAGCTCTCTGGCTAACTGTCGGGATCAACAAGTTTGTACAAAAAAGCAGGCTCCGAATTCACC
GGTGCCACCATGAAAAAGCCTGAACTCACCGCGACGTCTGTCGAGAAGTTTCTGATCGAAAAGTTCGACA
GCGTCTCCGACCTGATGCAGCTCTCGGAGGGCGAAGAATCTCGTGCTTTCAGCTTCGATGTAGGAGGGCG
TGGATATGTCCTGCGGGTAAATAGCTGCGCCGATGGTTTCTACAAAGATCGTTATGTTTATCGGCACTTT
GCATCGGCCGCGCTCCCGATTCCGGAAGTGCTTGACATTGGGGAATTTAGCGAGAGCCTGACCTATTGCA
TCTCCCGCCGTGCACAGGGTGTCACGTTGCAAGACCTGCCTGAAACCGAACTGCCCGCTGTTCTGCAGCC
GGTCGCGGAGGCCATGGATGCGATCGCTGCGGCCGATCTTAGCCAGACGAGCGGGTTCGGCCCATTCGGA
CCGCAAGGAATCGGTCAATACACTACATGGCGTGATTTCATATGCGCGATTGCTGATCCCCATGTGTATC
ACTGGCAAACTGTGATGGACGACACCGTCAGTGCGTCCGTCGCGCAGGCTCTCGATGAGCTGATGCTTTG
GGCCGAGGACTGCCCCGAAGTCCGGCACCTCGTGCACGCGGATTTCGGCTGTATCAGTGGCGACTCCCTG
ATCTCACTCGCAAGCACTGGAAAGCGAGTTAGCATCAAGGACTTGCTGGACGAAAAGGATTTCGAAATTT
GGGCAATCAATGAGCAGACCATGAAACTGGAGTCTGCAAAGGTGTCCCGGGTGTTTTGCACGGGTAAGAA
GCTTGTTTATATCCTTAAAACTAGACTGGGCCGGACGATCAAAGCCACCGCGAACCACAGATTCTTGACA
ATCGACGGGTGGAAACGGCTGGACGAACTGAGCTTGAAGGAGCACATCGCCCTTCCTCGGAAGCTCGAGT
CATCTTCCCTGCAGCTGTGATTAATTAAGAATTCGACCCAGCTTTCTTGTACAAAGTGGTTGGTAAGCCT
ATCCCTAACCCTCTCCTCGGTCTCGATTCTACGTAGTAATGAGCTAGCAGTCTCGAGGTTAACGAATTCC
GCCCCCCCCCTAACGTTACTGGCCGAAGCCGCTTGGAATAAGGCCGGTGTGCGCTTGTCTATATGTTATT
TTCCACCATATTGCCGTCTTTTGGCAATGTGAGGGCCCGGAAACCTGGCCCTGTCTTCTTGACGAGCATT
CCTAGGGGTCTTTCCCCTCTCGCCAAAGGAATGCAAGGTCTGTTGAATGTCGTGAAGGAAGCAGTTCCTC
TGGAAGCTTCTTGAAGACAAACAACGTCTGTAGCGACCCTTTGCAGGCAGCGGAACCCCCCACCTGGCGA
CAGGTGCCCCTGCGGCCAAAAGCCACGTGTATAAGATACACCTGCAAAGGCGGCACAACCCCAGTGCCAC
GTTGTGAGTTGGATAGTTGTGGAAAGAGTCAAATGGCTCTCCTCAAGCGTATTCAACAAGGGGCTGAAGG
ATGCCCAGAAGGTACCCCATTGTATGGGATCTGATCTGGGGCCTCGGTGCACATGCTTTACATGTGTTTA
GTCGAGGTTAAAAAAACGTCTAGGCCCCCCGAACCACGGGGACGTGGTTTTCCTTTGAAAAACACGATAA
TACCATGGCCATGAGCGAGCTGATTAAGGAGAACATGCACATGAAGCTGTACATGGAGGGCACCGTGGAC
AACCATCACTTCAAGTGCACATCCGAGGGCGAAGGCAAGCCCTACGAGGGCACCCAGACCATGAGAATCA
AGGTGGTCGAGGGCGGCCCTCTCCCCTTCGCCTTCGACATCCTGGCTACTAGCTTCCTCTACGGCAGCAA
GACCTTCATCAACCACACCCAGGGCATCCCCGACTTCTTCAAGCAGTCCTTCCCTGAGGGCTTCACATGG
GAGAGAGTCACCACATACGAAGACGGGGGCGTGCTGACCGCTACCCAGGACACCAGCCTCCAGGACGGCT
GCCTCATCTACAACGTCAAGATCAGAGGGGTGAACTTCACATCCAACGGCCCTGTGATGCAGAAGAAAAC
ACTCGGCTGGGAGGCCTTCACCGAGACGCTGTACCCCGCTGACGGCGGCCTGGAAGGCAGAAACGACATG
GCCCTGAAGCTCGTGGGCGGGAGCCATCTGATCGCAAACATCAAGACCACATATAGATCCAAGAAACCCG
CTAAGAACCTCAAGATGCCTGGCGTCTACTATGTGGACTACAGACTGGAAAGAATCAAGGAGGCCAACAA
CGAGACCTACGTCGAGCAGCACGAGGTGGCAGTGGCCAGATACTGCGACCTCCCTAGCAAACTGGGGCAC
AAGCTTAATTAACACCGGTGGCGCGTTAAGTCGACAATCAACCTCTGGATTACAAAATTTGTGAAAGATT
GACTGGTATTCTTAACTATGTTGCTCCTTTTACGCTATGTGGATACGCTGCTTTAATGCCTTTGTATCAT
GCTATTGCTTCCCGTATGGCTTTCATTTTCTCCTCCTTGTATAAATCCTGGTTGCTGTCTCTTTATGAGG
AGTTGTGGCCCGTTGTCAGGCAACGTGGCGTGGTGTGCACTGTGTTTGCTGACGCAACCCCCACTGGTTG
GGGCATTGCCACCACCTGTCAGCTCCTTTCCGGGACTTTCGCTTTCCCCCTCCCTATTGCCACGGCGGAA
CTCATCGCCGCCTGCCTTGCCCGCTGCTGGACAGGGGCTCGGCTGTTGGGCACTGACAATTCCGTGGTGT
TGTCGGGGAAATCATCGTCCTTTCCTTGGCTGCTCGCCTGTGTTGCCACCTGGATTCTGCGCGGGACGTC
CTTCTGCTACGTCCCTTCGGCCCTCAATCCAGCGGACCTTCCTTCCCGCGGCCTGCTGCCGGCTCTGCGG
CCTCTTCCGCGTCTTCGCCTTCGCCCTCAGACGAGTCGGATCTCCCTTTGGGCCGCCTCCCCGCGTCGAC
TTTAAGACCAATGACTTACAAGGCAGCTGTAGATCTTAGCCACTTTTTAAAAGAAAAGGGGGGACTGGAA
GGGCTAATTCACTCCCAACGAAGACAAGATCTGCTTTTTGCTTGTACTGGGTCTCTCTGGTTAGACCAGA
TCTGAGCCTGGGAGCTCTCTGGCTAACTAGGGAACCCACTGCTTAAGCCTCAATAAAGCTTGCCTTGAGT
GCTTCAAGTAGTGTGTGCCCGTCTGTTGTGTGACTCTGGTAACTAGAGATCCCTCAGACCCTTTTAGTCA
GTGTGGAAAATCTCTAGCAGTACGTATAGTAGTTCATGTCATCTTATTATTCAGTATTTATAACTTGCAA
AGAAATGAATATCAGAGAGTGAGAGGAACTTGTTTATTGCAGCTTATAATGGTTACAAATAAAGCAATAG
CATCACAAATTTCACAAATAAAGCATTTTTTTCACTGCATTCTAGTTGTGGTTTGTCCAAACTCATCAAT
GTATCTTATCATGTCTGGCTCTAGCTATCCCGCCCCTAACTCCGCCCATCCCGCCCCTAACTCCGCCCAG
TTCCGCCCATTCTCCGCCCCATGGCTGACTAATTTTTTTTATTTATGCAGAGGCCGAGGCCGCCTCGGCC
TCTGAGCTATTCCAGAAGTAGTGAGGAGGCTTTTTTGGAGGCCTAGGGACGTACCCAATTCGCCCTATAG
TGAGTCGTATTACGCGCGCTCACTGGCCGTCGTTTTACAACGTCGTGACTGGGAAAACCCTGGCGTTACC
CAACTTAATCGCCTTGCAGCACATCCCCCTTTCGCCAGCTGGCGTAATAGCGAAGAGGCCCGCACCGATC
GCCCTTCCCAACAGTTGCGCAGCCTGAATGGCGAATGGG
[124 nt withheld, positions 4450-4573]
C
[91 nt withheld, positions 4575-4665]
A
[49 nt withheld, positions 4667-4715]
CCTTTGACGTTGGAGTCCACGTTCTTT
[37 nt withheld, positions 4743-4779]
ACCCTATCTCGGTCTATTCTTTTGATTTATAAGGGATTTTGCCGATTTCGGCCTATTGGTTAAAAAATGA
GCTGATTTAACAAAAATTTAACGCGAATTTTAACAAAATATTAACGCTTACAATTTAGGTGGCACTTTTC
GGGGAAATGTGCGCGGAACCCCTATTTGTTTATTTTTCTAAATACATTCAAATATGTATCCGCTCATGAG
ACAATAACCCTGATAAATGCTTCAATAATATTGAAAAAGGAAGAGTATGAGTATTCAACATTTCCGTGTC
GCCCTTATTCCCTTTTTTGCGGCATTTTGCCTTCCTGTTTTTGCTCACCCAGAAACGCTGGTGAAAGTAA
AAGATGCTGAAGATCAGTTGGGTGCACGAGTGGGTTACATCGAACTGGATCTCAACAGCGGTAAGATCCT
TGAGAGTTTTCGCCCCGAAGAACGTTTTCCAATGATGAGCACTTTTAAAGTTCTGCTATGTGGCGCGGTA
TTATCCCGTATTGACGCCGGGCAAGAGCAACTCGGTCGCCGCATACACTATTCTCAGAATGACTTGGTTG
AGTACTCACCAGTCACAGAAAAGCATCTTACGGATGGCATGACAGTAAGAGAATTATGCAGTGCTGCCAT
AACCATGAGTGATAACACTGCGGCCAACTTACTTCTGACAACGATCGGAGGACCGAAGGAGCTAACCGCT
TTTTTGCACAACATGGGGGATCATGTAACTCGCCTTGATCGTTGGGAACCGGAGCTGAATGAAGCCATAC
CAAACGACGAGCGTGACACCACGATGCCTGTAGCAATGGCAACAACGTTGCGCAAACTATTAACTGGCGA
ACTACTTACTCTAGCTTCCCGGCAACAATTAATAGACTGGATGGAGGCGGATAAAGTTGCAGGACCACTT
CTGCGCTCGGCCCTTCCGGCTGGCTGGTTTATTGCTGATAAATCTGGAGCCGGTGAGCGTGGGTCTCGCG
GTATCATTGCAGCACTGGGGCCAGATGGTAAGCCCTCCCGTATCGTAGTTATCTACACGACGGGGAGTCA
GGCAACTATGGATGAACGAAATAGACAGATCGCTGAGATAGGTGCCTCACTGATTAAGCATTGGTAACTG
TCAGACCAAGTTTACTCATATATACTTTAGATTGATTTAAAACTTCATTTTTAATTTAAAAGGATCTAGG
TGAAGATCCTTTTTGATAATCTCATGACCAAAATCCCTTAACGTGAGTTTTCGTTCCACTGAGCGTCAGA
CCCCGTAGAAAAGATCAAAGGATCTTCTTGAGATCCTTTTTTTCTGCGCGTAATCTGCTGCTTGCAAACA
AAAAAACCACCGCTACCAGCGGTGGTTTGTTTGCCGGATCAAGAGCTACCAACTCTTTTTCCGAAGGTAA
CTGGCTTCAGCAGAGCGCAGATACCAAATACTGTTCTTCTAGTGTAGCCGTAGTTAGGCCACCACTTCAA
GAACTCTGTAGCACCGCCTACATACCTCGCTCTGCTAATCCTGTTACCAGTGGCTGCTGCCAGTGGCGAT
AAGTCGTGTCTTACCGGGTTGGACTCAAGACGATAGTTACCGGATAAGGCGCAGCGGTCGGGCTGAACGG
GGGGTTCGTGCACACAGCCCAGCTTGGAGCGAACGACCTACACCGAACTGAGATACCTACAGCGTGAGCT
ATGAGAAAGCGCCACGCTTCCCGAAGGGAGAAAGGCGGACAGGTATCCGGTAAGCGGCAGGGTCGGAACA
GGAGAGCGCACGAGGGAGCTTCCAGGGGGAAACGCCTGGTATCTTTATAGTCCTGTCGGGTTTCGCCACC
TCTGACTTGAGCGTCGATTTTTGTGATGCTCGTCAGGGGGGCGGAGCCTATGGAAAAACGCCAGCAACGC
GGCCTTTTTACGGTTCCTGGCCTTTTGCTGGCCTTTTGCTCACATGTTCTTTCCTGCGTTATCCCCTGAT
TCTGTGGATAACCGTATTACCGCCTTTGAGTGAGCTGATACCGCTCGCCGCAGCCGAACGACCGAGCGCA
GCGAGTCAGTGAGCGAGGAAGCGGAAGAGCGCCCAATACGCAAACCGCCTCTCCCCGCGCGTTGGCCGAT
TCATTAATGCAGCTGGCACGACAGGTTTCCCGACTGGAAAGCGGGCAGTGAGCGCAACGCAATTAATGTG
AGTTAGCTCACTCATTAGGCACCCCAGGCTTTACACTTTATGCTTCCGGCTCGTATGTTGTGTGGAATTG
TGAGCGGATAACAATTTCACACAGGAAACAGCTATGACCATGATTACGCCAAGCGCGCAATTAACCCTCA
CTAAAGGGAACAAAAGCTGGAGCTGCAAGCTTAATGTAGTCTTATGCAATACTCTTGTAGTCTTGCAACA
TGGTAACGATGAGTTAGCAACATGCCTTACAAGGAGAGAAAAAGCACCGTGCATGCCGATTGGTGGAAGT
AAGGTGGTACGATCGTGCCTTATTAGGAAGGCAACAGACGGGTCTGACATGGATTGGACGAACCACTGAA
TTGCCGCATTGCAGAGATATTGTATTTAAGTGCCTAGCTCGATACATAAACGGGTCTCTCTGGTTAGACC
AGATCTGAGCCTGGGAGCTCTCTGGCTAACTAGGGAACCCACTGCTTAAGCCTCAATAAAGCTTGCCTTG
AGTGCTTCAAGTAGTGTGTGCCCGTCTGTTGTGTGACTCTGGTAACTAGAGATCCCTCAGACCCTTTTAG
TCAGTGTGGAAAATCTCTAGCAGTGGCGCCCGAACAGGGACTTGAAAGCGAAAGGGAAACCAGAGGAGCT
CTCTCGACGCAGGACTCGGCTTGCTGAAGCGCGCACGGCAAGAGGCGAGGGGCGGCGACTGGTGAGTACG
CCAAAAATTTTGACTAGCGGAGGCTAGAAGGAGAGAGATGGGTGCGAGAGCGTCAGTATTAAGCGGGGGA
GAATTAGATCGCGATGGGAAAAAATTCGGTTAAGGCCAGGGGGAAAGAAAAAATATAAATTAAAACATAT
AGTATGGGCAAGCAGGGAGCTAGAACGATTCGCAGTTAATCCTGGCCTGTTAGAAACATCAGAAGGCTGT
AGACAAATACTGGGACAGCTACAACCATCCCTTCAGACAGGATCAGAAGAACTTAGATCATTATATAATA
CAGTAGCAACCCTCTATTGTGTGCATCAAAGGATAGAGATAAAAGACACCAAGGAAGCTTTAGACAAGAT
AGAGGAAGAGCAAAACAAAAGTAAGACCACCGCACAGCAAGCGGCCGCTGATCTTCAGACCTGGAGGAGG
AGATATGAGGGACAATTGGAGAAGTGAATTATATAAATATAAAGTAGTAAAAATTGAACCATTAGGAGTA
GCACCCACCAAGGCAAAGAGAAGAGTGGTGCAGAGAGAAAAAAGAGCAGTGGGAATAGGAGCTTTGTTCC
TTGGGTTCTTGGGAGCAGCAGGAAGCACTATGGGCGCAGCGTCAATGACGCTGACGGTACAGGCCAGACA
ATTATTGTCTGGTATAGTGCAGCAGCAGAACAATTTGCTGAGGGCTATTGAGGCGCAACAGCATCTGTTG
CAACTCACAGTCTGGGGCATCAAGCAGCTCCAGGCAAGAATCCTGGCTGTGGAAAGATACCTAAAGGATC
AACAGCTCCTGGGGATTTGGGGTTGCTCTGGAAAACTCATTTGCACCACTGCTGTGCCTTGGAATGCTAG
TTGGAGTAATAAATCTCTGGAACAGATTTGGAATCACACGACCTGGATGGAGTGGGACAGAGAAATTAAC
AATTACACAAGCTTAATACACTCCTTAATTGAAGAATCGCAAAACCAGCAAGAAAAGAATGAACAAGAAT
TATTGGAATTAGATAAATGGGCAAGTTTGTGGAATTGGTTTAACATAACAAATTGGCTGTGGTATATAAA
ATTATTCATAATGATAGTAGGAGGCTTGGTAGGTTTAAGAATAGTTTTTGCTGTACTTTCTATAGTGAAT
AGAGTTAGGCAGGGATATTCACCATTATCGTTTCAGACCCACCTCCCAACCCCGAGGGGACCCTTGCGCC
TTTTCCAAGGCAGCCCTGGGTTTGCGCAGGGACGCGGCTGCTCTGGGCGTGGTTCCGGGAAACGCAGCGG
CGCCGACCCTGGGTCTCGCACATTCTTCACGTCCGTTCGCAGCGTCACCCGGATCTTCGCCGCTACCCTT
GTGGGCCCCCCGGCGACGCTTCCTGCTCCGCCCCTAAGTCGGGAAGGTTCCTTGCGGTTCGCGGCGTGCC
GGACGTGACAAACGGAAGCCGCACGTCTCACTAGTACCCTCGCAGACGGACAGCGCCAGGGAGCAATGGC
AGCGCGCCGACCGCGATGGGCTGTGGCCAATAGCGGCTGCTCAGCAGGGCGCGCCGAGAGCAGCGGCCGG
GAAGGGGCGGTGCGGGAGGCGGGGTGTGGGGCGGTAGTGTGGGCCCTGTTCCTGCCCGCGCGGTGTTCCG
CATTCTGCAAGCCTCCGGAGCGCACGTCGGCAGTCGGCTCCCTCGTTGACCGAATCACCGACCTCTCTCC
CCAGGGGGTACCCAGCTGTCTAGAGAATTCTAGATCTTGAGACAAATGGCAGTATTCATCCACAATTTTA
AAAGAAAAGGGGGGATTGGGGGGTACAGTGCAGGGGAAAGAATAGTAGACATAATAGCAACAGACATACA
AACTAAAGAATTACAAAAACAAATTACAAAAATTCAAAATTTTCGGGTTTATTACAGGGACAGCAGAGAT
CCACTTTGGCGCCGGCTCGAGGGGG
